>Addgene plasmid #229438 | sgMARK3-R-2 | addgene full sequence | sequence record 457746 | Addgene NGS Result
TTAATGTAGTCTTATGCAATACTCTTGTAGTCTTGCAACATGGTAACGATGAGTTAGCAACATGCCTTAC
AAGGAGAGAAAAAGCACCGTGCATGCCGATTGGTGGAAGTAAGGTGGTACGATCGTGCCTTATTAGGAAG
GCAACAGACGGGTCTGACATGGATTGGACGAACCACTGAATTGCCGCATTGCAGAGATATTGTATTTAAG
TGCCTAGCTCGATACATAAACGGGTCTCTCTGGTTAGACCAGATCTGAGCCTGGGAGCTCTCTGGCTAAC
TAGGGAACCCACTGCTTAAGCCTCAATAAAGCTTGCCTTGAGTGCTTCAAGTAGTGTGTGCCCGTCTGTT
GTGTGACTCTGGTAACTAGAGATCCCTCAGACCCTTTTAGTCAGTGTGGAAAATCTCTAGCAGTGGCGCC
CGAACAGGGACTTGAAAGCGAAAGGGAAACCAGAGGAGCTCTCTCGACGCAGGACTCGGCTTGCTGAAGC
GCGCACGGCAAGAGGCGAGGGGCGGCGACTGGTGAGTACGCCAAAAATTTTGACTAGCGGAGGCTAGAAG
GAGAGAGATGGGTGCGAGAGCGTCAGTATTAAGCGGGGGAGAATTAGATCGCGATGGGAAAAAATTCGGT
TAAGGCCAGGGGGAAAGAAAAAATATAAATTAAAACATATAGTATGGGCAAGCAGGGAGCTAGAACGATT
CGCAGTTAATCCTGGCCTGTTAGAAACATCAGAAGGCTGTAGACAAATACTGGGACAGCTACAACCATCC
CTTCAGACAGGATCAGAAGAACTTAGATCATTATATAATACAGTAGCAACCCTCTATTGTGTGCATCAAA
GGATAGAGATAAAAGACACCAAGGAAGCTTTAGACAAGATAGAGGAAGAGCAAAACAAAAGTAAGACCAC
CGCACAGCAAGCGGCCGCTGATCTTCAGACCTGGAGGAGGAGATATGAGGGACAATTGGAGAAGTGAATT
ATATAAATATAAAGTAGTAAAAATTGAACCATTAGGAGTAGCACCCACCAAGGCAAAGAGAAGAGTGGTG
CAGAGAGAAAAAAGAGCAGTGGGAATAGGAGCTTTGTTCCTTGGGTTCTTGGGAGCAGCAGGAAGCACTA
TGGGCGCAGCGTCAATGACGCTGACGGTACAGGCCAGACAATTATTGTCTGGTATAGTGCAGCAGCAGAA
CAATTTGCTGAGGGCTATTGAGGCGCAACAGCATCTGTTGCAACTCACAGTCTGGGGCATCAAGCAGCTC
CAGGCAAGAATCCTGGCTGTGGAAAGATACCTAAAGGATCAACAGCTCCTGGGGATTTGGGGTTGCTCTG
GAAAACTCATTTGCACCACTGCTGTGCCTTGGAATGCTAGTTGGAGTAATAAATCTCTGGAACAGATTTG
GAATCACACGACCTGGATGGAGTGGGACAGAGAAATTAACAATTACACAAGCTTAATACACTCCTTAATT
GAAGAATCGCAAAACCAGCAAGAAAAGAATGAACAAGAATTATTGGAATTAGATAAATGGGCAAGTTTGT
GGAATTGGTTTAACATAACAAATTGGCTGTGGTATATAAAATTATTCATAATGATAGTAGGAGGCTTGGT
AGGTTTAAGAATAGTTTTTGCTGTACTTTCTATAGTGAATAGAGTTAGGCAGGGATATTCACCATTATCG
TTTCAGACCCACCTCCCAACCCCGAGGGGACCCAGAGAGGGCCTATTTCCCATGATTCCTTCATATTTGC
ATATACGATACAAGGCTGTTAGAGAGATAATTAGAATTAATTTGACTGTAAACACAAAGATATTAGTACA
AAATACGTGACGTAGAAAGTAATAATTTCTTGGGTAGTTTGCAGTTTTAAAATTATGTTTTAAAATGGAC
TATCATATGCTTACCGTAACTTGAAAGTATTTCGATTTCTTGGCTTTATATATCTTGTGGAAAGGACGAA
ACACCGCCGGCGCCGAGCCGGACTTCGTTTCAGAGCTATGCACAAGAGTGCATAGCAAGTTGAAATAAGG
CTAGTCCGTTATCAACTTTGCTGGAAACAGCAAAGTGGCACCGAGTCGGTGCTTTTTTTGCGTGACCGAG
CTTGTCTGCCCGCGCAGTCCACTAGACAGACGCGCAGAGGTCGGGCGGGCCTAGGGCCAATTTCCCATGG
TTCCCTTCATTTGCATATATGATGTAATAAGGTTATGGAGACTATTAAACTTAGCCCTAATCAAACTATA
TGATGATAATGTGTGTGGTACAAAAGGTCATAACTTATTATATACTTTGAAACTTAAAAAAGGGTTACAG
TTTAGTCACCATAACTGTAAAATTTTTTCTATTCTTAGCTTTATATAGTTCTTGAGAGGCCATGTTTATC
GGTAAACTCGACACGTTTTGGTTTAAGAGCTATGCTGGAAACAGCATAGCAAGTTTAAATAAGGCTAGTC
CGTTATCAACTTTGCTGGAAACAGCAAAGTGGCACCGAGTCGGTGCTTTTTTTGAATTCTAGATCTTGAG
ACAAATGGCAGTATTCATCCACAATTTTAAAAGAAAAGGGGGGATTGGGGGGTACAGTGCAGGGGAAAGA
ATAGTAGACATAATAGCAACAGACATACAAACTAAAGAATTACAAAAACAAATTACAAAAATTCAAAATT
TTCGGGTTTATTACAGGGACAGCAGAGATCCACTTTGGCGCCGGCTCGAGTGGCTCCGGTGCCCGTCAGT
GGGCAGAGCGCACATCGCCCACAGTCCCCGAGAAGTTGGGGGGAGGGGTCGGCAATTGAACCGGTGCCTA
GAGAAGGTGGCGCGGGGTAAACTGGGAAAGTGATGTCGTGTACTGGCTCCGCCTTTTTCCCGAGGGTGGG
GGAGAACCGTATATAAGTGCAGTAGTCGCCGTGAACGTTCTTTTTCGCAACGGGTTTGCCGCCAGAACAC
AGGTGTCGTGACGCGGGATCCGCCACCATGGATTACAAAGACGATGACGATAAGATGGTGAGCAAGGGCG
AGGAGCTGTTCACCGGGGTGGTGCCCATCCTGGTCGAGCTGGACGGCGACGTAAACGGCCACAAGTTCAG
CGTGTCCGGCGAGGGCGAGGGCGATGCCACCTACGGCAAGCTGACCCTGAAGTTCATCTGCACCACCGGC
AAGCTGCCCGTGCCCTGGCCCACCCTCGTGACCACCCTGACCTACGGCGTGCAGTGCTTCAGCCGCTACC
CCGACCACATGAAGCAGCACGACTTCTTCAAGTCCGCCATGCCCGAAGGCTACGTCCAGGAGCGCACCAT
CTTCTTCAAGGACGACGGCAACTACAAGACCCGCGCCGAGGTGAAGTTCGAGGGCGACACCCTGGTGAAC
CGCATCGAGCTGAAGGGCATCGACTTCAAGGAGGACGGCAACATCCTGGGGCACAAGCTGGAGTACAACT
ACAACAGCCACAACGTCTATATCATGGCCGACAAGCAGAAGAACGGCATCAAGGTGAACTTCAAGATCCG
CCACAACATCGAGGACGGCAGCGTGCAGCTCGCCGACCACTACCAGCAGAACACCCCCATCGGCGACGGC
CCCGTGCTGCTGCCCGACAACCACTACCTGAGCACCCAGTCCGCCCTGAGCAAAGACCCCAACGAGAAGC
GCGATCACATGGTCCTGCTGGAGTTCGTGACCGCCGCCGGGATCACTCTCGGCATGGACGAGCTGTACAA
GGCTAGCGGCAGCGGCGCCACCAACTTCAGCCTGCTGAAGCAGGCCGGCGACGTGGAGGAGAACCCCGGC
CCCATGAAGACCTTCAACATCTCTCAGCAGGACCTTGAGCTGGTGGAAGTTGCCACTGAGAAAATCACCA
TGCTCTATGAGGACAACAAGCACCATGTTGGTGCTGCCATCAGGACCAAGACAGGAGAAATCATCTCTGC
TGTCCACATTGAAGCCTACATTGGCAGGGTCACTGTGTGTGCAGAGGCCATTGCCATTGGGTCTGCAGTC
TCCAATGGGCAGAAGGACTTTGACACCATTGTGGCTGTGAGGCACCCCTACAGTGATGAGGTGGACAGGT
CCATCAGAGTGGTGTCCCCCTGTGGCATGTGCAGGGAGCTCATCTCAGACTATGCCCCTGATTGCTTTGT
TCTGATTGAGATGAATGGCAAGCTGGTCAAGACAACCATTGAGGAGCTGATTCCACTGAAATACACCAGA
AACTAAAAGTAGCGCGTTAAGTCGACAATCAACCTCTGGATTACAAAATTTGTGAAAGATTGACTGGTAT
TCTTAACTATGTTGCTCCTTTTACGCTATGTGGATACGCTGCTTTAATGCCTTTGTATCATGCTATTGCT
TCCCGTATGGCTTTCATTTTCTCCTCCTTGTATAAATCCTGGTTGCTGTCTCTTTATGAGGAGTTGTGGC
CCGTTGTCAGGCAACGTGGCGTGGTGTGCACTGTGTTTGCTGACGCAACCCCCACTGGTTGGGGCATTGC
CACCACCTGTCAGCTCCTTTCCGGGACTTTCGCTTTCCCCCTCCCTATTGCCACGGCGGAACTCATCGCC
GCCTGCCTTGCCCGCTGCTGGACAGGGGCTCGGCTGTTGGGCACTGACAATTCCGTGGTGTTGTCGGGGA
AATCATCGTCCTTTCCTTGGCTGCTCGCCTGTGTTGCCACCTGGATTCTGCGCGGGACGTCCTTCTGCTA
CGTCCCTTCGGCCCTCAATCCAGCGGACCTTCCTTCCCGCGGCCTGCTGCCGGCTCTGCGGCCTCTTCCG
CGTCTTCGCCTTCGCCCTCAGACGAGTCGGATCTCCCTTTGGGCCGCCTCCCCGCGTCGACTTTAAGACC
AATGACTTACAAGGCAGCTGTAGATCTTAGCCACTTTTTAAAAGAAAAGGGGGGACTGGAAGGGCTAATT
CACTCCCAACGAAGACAAGATCTGCTTTTTGCTTGTACTGGGTCTCTCTGGTTAGACCAGATCTGAGCCT
GGGAGCTCTCTGGCTAACTAGGGAACCCACTGCTTAAGCCTCAATAAAGCTTGCCTTGAGTGCTTCAAGT
AGTGTGTGCCCGTCTGTTGTGTGACTCTGGTAACTAGAGATCCCTCAGACCCTTTTAGTCAGTGTGGAAA
ATCTCTAGCAGTACGTATAGTAGTTCATGTCATCTTATTATTCAGTATTTATAACTTGCAAAGAAATGAA
TATCAGAGAGTGAGAGGAACTTGTTTATTGCAGCTTATAATGGTTACAAATAAAGCAATAGCATCACAAA
TTTCACAAATAAAGCATTTTTTTCACTGCATTCTAGTTGTGGTTTGTCCAAACTCATCAATGTATCTTAT
CATGTCTGGCTCTAGCTATCCCGCCCCTAACTCCGCCCATCCCGCCCCTAACTCCGCCCAGTTCCGCCCA
TTCTCCGCCCCATGGCTGACTAATTTTTTTTATTTATGCAGAGGCCGAGGCCGCCTCGGCCTCTGAGCTA
TTCCAGAAGTAGTGAGGAGGCTTTTTTGGAGGCCTAGGGACGTACCCAATTCGCCCTATAGTGAGTCGTA
TTACGCGCGCTCACTGGCCGTCGTTTTACAACGTCGTGACTGGGAAAACCCTGGCGTTACCCAACTTAAT
CGCCTTGCAGCACATCCCCCTTTCGCCAGCTGGCGTAATAGCGAAGAGGCCCGCACCGATCGCCCTTCCC
AACAGTTGCGCAGCCTGAATGGCGAATGGG
[124 nt withheld, positions 5701-5824]
C
[91 nt withheld, positions 5826-5916]
A
[49 nt withheld, positions 5918-5966]
CCTTTGACGTTGGAGTCCACGTTCTTT
[37 nt withheld, positions 5994-6030]
ACCCTATCTCGGTCTATTCTTTTGATTTATAAGGGATTTTGCCGATTTCGGCCTATTGGTTAAAAAATGA
GCTGATTTAACAAAAATTTAACGCGAATTTTAACAAAATATTAACGCTTACAATTTAGGTGGCACTTTTC
GGGGAAATGTGCGCGGAACCCCTATTTGTTTATTTTTCTAAATACATTCAAATATGTATCCGCTCATGAG
ACAATAACCCTGATAAATGCTTCAATAATATTGAAAAAGGAAGAGTATGAGTATTCAACATTTCCGTGTC
GCCCTTATTCCCTTTTTTGCGGCATTTTGCCTTCCTGTTTTTGCTCACCCAGAAACGCTGGTGAAAGTAA
AAGATGCTGAAGATCAGTTGGGTGCACGAGTGGGTTACATCGAACTGGATCTCAACAGCGGTAAGATCCT
TGAGAGTTTTCGCCCCGAAGAACGTTTTCCAATGATGAGCACTTTTAAAGTTCTGCTATGTGGCGCGGTA
TTATCCCGTATTGACGCCGGGCAAGAGCAACTCGGTCGCCGCATACACTATTCTCAGAATGACTTGGTTG
AGTACTCACCAGTCACAGAAAAGCATCTTACGGATGGCATGACAGTAAGAGAATTATGCAGTGCTGCCAT
AACCATGAGTGATAACACTGCGGCCAACTTACTTCTGACAACGATCGGAGGACCGAAGGAGCTAACCGCT
TTTTTGCACAACATGGGGGATCATGTAACTCGCCTTGATCGTTGGGAACCGGAGCTGAATGAAGCCATAC
CAAACGACGAGCGTGACACCACGATGCCTGTAGCAATGGCAACAACGTTGCGCAAACTATTAACTGGCGA
ACTACTTACTCTAGCTTCCCGGCAACAATTAATAGACTGGATGGAGGCGGATAAAGTTGCAGGACCACTT
CTGCGCTCGGCCCTTCCGGCTGGCTGGTTTATTGCTGATAAATCTGGAGCCGGTGAGCGTGGGTCTCGCG
GTATCATTGCAGCACTGGGGCCAGATGGTAAGCCCTCCCGTATCGTAGTTATCTACACGACGGGGAGTCA
GGCAACTATGGATGAACGAAATAGACAGATCGCTGAGATAGGTGCCTCACTGATTAAGCATTGGTAACTG
TCAGACCAAGTTTACTCATATATACTTTAGATTGATTTAAAACTTCATTTTTAATTTAAAAGGATCTAGG
TGAAGATCCTTTTTGATAATCTCATGACCAAAATCCCTTAACGTGAGTTTTCGTTCCACTGAGCGTCAGA
CCCCGTAGAAAAGATCAAAGGATCTTCTTGAGATCCTTTTTTTCTGCGCGTAATCTGCTGCTTGCAAACA
AAAAAACCACCGCTACCAGCGGTGGTTTGTTTGCCGGATCAAGAGCTACCAACTCTTTTTCCGAAGGTAA
CTGGCTTCAGCAGAGCGCAGATACCAAATACTGTTCTTCTAGTGTAGCCGTAGTTAGGCCACCACTTCAA
GAACTCTGTAGCACCGCCTACATACCTCGCTCTGCTAATCCTGTTACCAGTGGCTGCTGCCAGTGGCGAT
AAGTCGTGTCTTACCGGGTTGGACTCAAGACGATAGTTACCGGATAAGGCGCAGCGGTCGGGCTGAACGG
GGGGTTCGTGCACACAGCCCAGCTTGGAGCGAACGACCTACACCGAACTGAGATACCTACAGCGTGAGCT
ATGAGAAAGCGCCACGCTTCCCGAAGGGAGAAAGGCGGACAGGTATCCGGTAAGCGGCAGGGTCGGAACA
GGAGAGCGCACGAGGGAGCTTCCAGGGGGAAACGCCTGGTATCTTTATAGTCCTGTCGGGTTTCGCCACC
TCTGACTTGAGCGTCGATTTTTGTGATGCTCGTCAGGGGGGCGGAGCCTATGGAAAAACGCCAGCAACGC
GGCCTTTTTACGGTTCCTGGCCTTTTGCTGGCCTTTTGCTCACATGTTCTTTCCTGCGTTATCCCCTGAT
TCTGTGGATAACCGTATTACCGCCTTTGAGTGAGCTGATACCGCTCGCCGCAGCCGAACGACCGAGCGCA
GCGAGTCAGTGAGCGAGGAAGCGGAAGAGCGCCCAATACGCAAACCGCCTCTCCCCGCGCGTTGGCCGAT
TCATTAATGCAGCTGGCACGACAGGTTTCCCGACTGGAAAGCGGGCAGTGAGCGCAACGCAATTAATGTG
AGTTAGCTCACTCATTAGGCACCCCAGGCTTTACACTTTATGCTTCCGGCTCGTATGTTGTGTGGAATTG
TGAGCGGATAACAATTTCACACAGGAAACAGCTATGACCATGATTACGCCAAGCGCGCAATTAACCCTCA
CTAAAGGGAACAAAAGCTGGAGCTGCAAGC
Features (pLannotate 1.2.2; 29 found; start..end, strand, type, name):
      5..231     +  promoter       RSV promoter: Rous sarcoma virus enhancer/promoter
    232..412     +  LTR            5' LTR (truncated): truncated 5' long terminal repeat (LTR) from HIV-1
    459..584     +  misc_feature   HIV-1 Ψ: packaging signal of human immunodeficiency virus type 1
    568..931     +  CDS            HIV-1 gag (fragment): gag protein from human immunodeficiency virus 1; gag
   1077..1310    +  misc_feature   RRE: The Rev response element (RRE) of HIV-1 allows for Rev-dependent mRNA export from the nucleus to the cytoplasm.
   1687..1713    +  CDS            Rev (fragment): human immunodeficiency virus 1 (HIV-1) Rev protein; rev; enhances nuclear export of unspliced and incompletely spliced viral mRNAs
   1717..1957    +  promoter       U6 promoter: RNA polymerase III promoter for human U6 snRNA
   2010..2048    +  misc_RNA       tracrRNA (fragment): trans-activating CRISPR RNA for the Streptococcus pyogenes CRISPR/Cas9 system
   2419..2462    +  misc_RNA       tracrRNA (fragment): trans-activating CRISPR RNA for the Streptococcus pyogenes CRISPR/Cas9 system
   2545..2662    +  misc_feature   cPPT/CTS: central polypurine tract and central termination sequence of HIV-1
   2731..2942    +  promoter       EF-1α core promoter: core promoter for human elongation factor EF-1α
   2995..3711    +  CDS            EGFP: EGFP is a basic (constitutively fluorescent) green fluorescent protein published in 1996, derived from Aequorea victoria. It is reported to be a rapidly-maturing weak dimer with moderate acid sensitivity.
   3784..4203    +  CDS            bsr: BSR_BACCE - Experimental evidence at protein level: Swiss-Prot protein existence level 1. Catalyzes the deamination of the cytosine moiety of the antibiotics blasticidin S, cytomycin and acetylblasticidin S. From Bacillus cereus.
   4227..4815    +  misc_feature   WPRE: woodchuck hepatitis virus posttranscriptional regulatory element
   4866..4885    +  misc_feature   cPPT/CTS (fragment): central polypurine tract and central termination sequence of HIV-1
   4887..5120    +  LTR            3' LTR (ΔU3): self-inactivating 3' long terminal repeat (LTR) from HIV-1
   5198..5319    +  polyA_signal   SV40 poly(A) signal: SV40 polyadenylation signal
   5359..5494    +  rep_origin     SV40 ori: SV40 origin of replication
   5515..5533    -  promoter       T7 promoter: promoter for bacteriophage T7 RNA polymerase
   5541..5696    +  CDS            lacZα (fragment): LacZα fragment of β-galactosidase; lacZ fragment
   5701..6129    +  rep_origin     f1 ori (sequence partly withheld): f1 bacteriophage origin of replication; arrow indicates direction of (+) strand synthesis
   6182..6286    +  promoter       AmpR promoter: bla
   6287..7147    +  CDS            AmpR: β-lactamase; bla; confers resistance to ampicillin, carbenicillin, and related antibiotics
   7318..7906    +  rep_origin     ori: high-copy-number ColE1/pMB1/pBR322/pUC origin of replication
   8089..8181    +  CDS            lacI (fragment): lac repressor; lacI; The lac repressor binds to the lac operator to inhibit transcription in E. coli. This inhibition can be relieved by adding lactose or isopropyl-β-D-thiogalactopyranoside (IPTG).
   8194..8215    +  protein_bind   CAP binding site: CAP binding activates transcription in the presence of cAMP. E. coli catabolite activator protein
   8230..8260    +  promoter       lac promoter: promoter for the E. coli lac operon
   8268..8284    +  protein_bind   lac operator: The lac repressor binds to the lac operator to inhibit transcription in E. coli. This inhibition can be relieved by adding lactose or isopropyl-β-D-thiogalactopyranoside (IPTG). lac repressor encoded by lacI
   8329..8347    +  promoter       T3 promoter: promoter for bacteriophage T3 RNA polymerase
