[The description below was written by a language model from this plasmid's Addgene catalogue record and pLannotate feature annotations shown in this document.]
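Description:
sgMARK3-R-2 is a lentiviral CRISPR guide-RNA plasmid built on the LentiVi backbone and intended for knockout of human MARK3 in mammalian cells. It carries two guide sequences, and the catalogue lists three promoters: hU6, bU6 and EFS. The feature table annotates a human U6 RNA polymerase III promoter followed by a Streptococcus pyogenes tracrRNA-derived scaffold fragment, then a second scaffold fragment further downstream. This is consistent with two tandem sgRNA cassettes. The second (bU6) promoter is not itself annotated and presumably lies in the unannotated stretch between the two scaffolds. No Cas9 coding sequence appears in the table, so the nuclease must be supplied separately, for example by a Cas9-expressing cell line.

Downstream of the guide cassettes and a cPPT/CTS element, an EF-1α core (EFS) promoter drives EGFP and the blasticidin S deaminase gene bsr. The catalogue describes this unit as GFP-P2A-BlastR, so one transcript provides both a fluorescent marker and a drug selection marker for transduced cells, and a WPRE after it enhances expression. The viral framework is a third-generation design: an RSV promoter fused to a truncated HIV-1 5' LTR, the Ψ packaging signal with a gag fragment, the RRE, and a self-inactivating ΔU3 3' LTR followed by an SV40 poly(A) signal. Packaging functions must therefore come from helper plasmids.

In bacteria the plasmid replicates from a high-copy ColE1/pUC origin and is selected with ampicillin. It also retains f1 and SV40 origins and residual lac, T7 and T3 elements from its cloning-vector ancestry. It was deposited in connection with work on MARK2/MARK3 kinases as dependencies of YAP/TAZ in human cancer.
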