Addgene plasmid #229438: sgMARK3-R-2
Purpose: knockout of MARK3
Depositing lab: Christopher Vakoc. Depositing organization: Cold Spring Harbor Laboratory. Publication: MARK2/MARK3 kinases are catalytic co-dependencies of YAP/TAZ in human cancer. Klingbeil O, Skopelitis D, Tonelli C, Yoshimoto T, Alpsoy A, Panepinto MC, Minicozzi F, Merrill JR, Cafiero AM, Aggarwal D, Russo S, Ha T, Demerdash OE, Wee TL, Spector DL, Lyons SK, Tuveson DA, Cifani P, Vakoc CR. Cancer Discov. 2024 Jul 26. doi: 10.1158/2159-8290.CD-23-1529. PubMed 39058094.
Backbone
  Vector backbone: LentiVi
  Vector type: Mammalian Expression, Lentiviral, CRISPR
  Selectable markers: Blasticidin ; GFP-P2A-BlastR
Growth in bacteria
  Bacterial resistance: Ampicillin, 100 μg/mL
  Growth temperature: 37°C
  Growth strain: NEB Stable
  Copy number: High Copy
Gene/Insert
  Gene/Insert name: sgMARK3-R-2
  gRNA/shRNA sequence: CCGGCGCCGAGCCGGACTTC;GTAAACTCGACACGTTTTG
  Species: H. sapiens (human)
  Entrez Gene: MARK3 (a.k.a. CTAK1, KP78, PAR1A, Par-1a, VIPB)
  Promoter: hU6;bU6;EFS
  Cloning method: Gibson Cloning
Terms and licenses: Academic/Nonprofit Terms; Industry Terms: Not Available to Industry
How to cite: sgMARK3-R-2 was a gift from Christopher Vakoc (Addgene plasmid # 229438 ; http://n2t.net/addgene:229438 ; RRID:Addgene_229438)
